Addgene plasmid #20684: pBS-AMV-α1L9'S-nAchR
Depositing lab: Henry Lester. Depositing organization: California Institute of Technology. Publication: Channel gating governed symmetrically by conserved leucine residues in the M2 domain of nicotinic receptors. Labarca C, Nowak MW, Zhang H, Tang L, Deshpande P, Lester HA. Nature. 1995 Aug 10. 376(6540):514-6. 10.1038/376514a0 PubMed 7637783.
Backbone
  Vector backbone: pBluescript II SK
  Backbone manufacturer: Stratagene
  Backbone size w/o insert (bp): 3000
  Vector type: Bacterial Expression
Growth in bacteria
  Bacterial resistance: Ampicillin, 100 μg/mL
  Growth temperature: 37°C
  Growth strain: DH5alpha
  Copy number: High Copy
Gene/Insert
  Gene/Insert name: nicotinic acetylcholine receptors (alt names: nAchR; Alpha1; Chrna1)
  Species: M. musculus (mouse)
  Insert size (bp): 1600
  Mutation: Leucine at 9' position in M2 region changed to Serine L251S
  GenBank ID: BC125439
  Entrez Gene: Chrna1 (a.k.a. Achr-1, Acra)
  Tag / fusion protein: AMV (N terminal on insert); pA 50 (C terminal on insert)
  Cloning method: Restriction Enzyme; 5′ cloning site MSc I (unknown if destroyed); 3′ cloning site BstX I (unknown if destroyed)
  Sequencing primers: 5′ T7
Terms and licenses: Academic/Nonprofit Terms; Industry Terms: Not Available to Industry
How to cite: pBS-AMV-α1L9'S-nAchR was a gift from Henry Lester (Addgene plasmid # 20684 ; http://n2t.net/addgene:20684 ; RRID:Addgene_20684)
