[The description below was written by a language model from this plasmid's Addgene catalogue record.]
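Description:
pBS-AMV-α1L9'S-nAchR is a pBluescript II SK-based plasmid (about 3 kb backbone) carrying a roughly 1.6 kb cDNA for the mouse muscle-type nicotinic acetylcholine receptor α1 subunit (Chrna1). It is propagated in E. coli as a high-copy plasmid under ampicillin selection. Although it is catalogued as a bacterial expression vector, the arrangement of its parts looks more like a template for in vitro transcription. The record does not explicitly state the promoter. However, pBluescript carries flanking phage promoters, and T7 is listed as the 5′ sequencing primer, which suggests the insert sits downstream of the T7 promoter.

The insert carries the L9'S mutation (L251S), which replaces the conserved leucine at the 9' position of the pore-lining M2 transmembrane segment with serine. Two elements are recorded in the tag fields, but neither is likely to be a protein tag. "AMV" at the 5′ end most plausibly denotes an alfalfa mosaic virus 5′ untranslated leader, commonly used to enhance translation of synthetic mRNA. "pA 50" at the 3′ end most plausibly denotes an encoded poly(A) tract of about 50 residues that stabilises the transcript. The insert was cloned by restriction enzymes between MscI and BstXI sites, and it is not recorded whether these sites survive.

The associated publication concerns how the conserved M2 leucines govern channel gating in nicotinic receptors. The construct therefore serves to supply the mutant α1 subunit for co-expression with other receptor subunits in functional studies of gating. The record does not name the expression system used.
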