>Addgene plasmid #20684 | pBS-AMV-α1L9'S-nAchR | addgene partial sequence | sequence record 26567 | 20684 with mChrna1-F 5'-GAGCAGAACTGCAGCATGAA
TGACGGCTCTGTGGTGGCCATTAACCCGGAAAGTGACCAGCCCGACCTGAGTAACTTCATGGAGAGCGGG
GAGTGGGTGATCAAGGAAGCTCGGGGCTGGAAGCACTGGGTGTTCTACTCCTGCTGCCCCACCACTCCCT
ACCTGGACATCACCTACCACTTCGTCATGCAGCGCCTGCCCCTCTACTTCATTGTCAACGTCATCATTCC
CTGCCTGCTCTTCTCCTTCTTAACCAGCCTGGTGTTCTACCTGCCCACAGACTCAGGGGAGAAGATGACG
CTGAGTATCTCTGTCTTATCGTCCCTGACCGTGTTCCTTCTGGTCATTGTGGAGCTAATCCCTTCCACCT
CCAGCGCTGTGCCCCTGATCGGGAAGTATATGTTGTTCACCATGGTCTTTGTCATTGCGTCCATCATCAT
CACCGTCATCGTCATCAACACACACCACCGTTCGCCCAGCACCCACATCATGCCCGAGTGGGTGCGGAAG
GTTTTTATCGACACTATCCCAAACATCATGTTTTTCTCCACAATGAAAAGACCATCCAGAGATAAACAAG
AGAAAAGGATTTTTACAGAAGACATAGATATATCTGACATCTCTGGGAAGCCGGGTCCTCCACCTATGGG
CTTTCACTCTCCGCTGATCAAGCACCCTGAGGTGAAAAGCGCCATCGAGGGCGTGAAGTACATTGCAGAG
ACCATGAAGTCA
